Addgene plasmid #233241: pcDNA3.1-Vh-clover-GCN4-(GGS)12-Vt
Purpose: Parallel coiled-coil with (GGS)12 linker to prevent condensation
Depositing lab: Khalid Salaita. Depositing organization: Emory University. Publication: Digital and Tunable Genetically Encoded Tension Sensors Based on Engineered Coiled-Coils. Liu S, Liu J, Foote A, Ogasawara H, Al Abdullatif S, Batista VS, Salaita K. Angew Chem Int Ed Engl. 2025 Jan 13:e202407359. doi: 10.1002/anie.202407359. PubMed 39805005.
Backbone
  Vector backbone: pcDNA3.1(+)
  Backbone size w/o insert (bp): 5402
  Vector type: Mammalian Expression
Growth in bacteria
  Bacterial resistance: Ampicillin, 100 μg/mL
  Growth temperature: 30°C
  Growth strain: DH5alpha
  Copy number: High Copy
Gene/Insert
  Gene/Insert name: Vh-clover-GCN4-(GGS)12-Vt
  Species: Synthetic
  Insert size (bp): 4227
  Promoter: CMV
  Cloning method: Gibson Cloning
  Sequencing primers: 5′ T22; 3′ BGH
Terms and licenses: Academic/Nonprofit Terms; Industry Terms: Not Available to Industry
How to cite: pcDNA3.1-Vh-clover-GCN4-(GGS)12-Vt was a gift from Khalid Salaita (Addgene plasmid # 233241 ; http://n2t.net/addgene:233241 ; RRID:Addgene_233241)
