[The description below was written by a language model from this plasmid's Addgene catalogue record and pLannotate feature annotations shown in this document.]
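Description:
pcDNA3.1-Vh-clover-GCN4-(GGS)12-Vt is a mammalian expression plasmid of about 9.6 kb built on the pcDNA3.1(+) backbone. It is propagated in E. coli at high copy from a ColE1/pUC-type origin under ampicillin selection (AmpR with its bla promoter). It also carries an f1 origin and an SV40 promoter-driven neomycin resistance cassette with an SV40 polyadenylation signal, which in this backbone allows G418 selection of stably transfected mammalian cells. Small annotated fragments, including a truncated HIV-1 LTR, bom, ble, lacI and lac promoter/operator pieces, appear to be backbone remnants or partial annotation matches rather than functional parts of the design.

The payload is a synthetic open reading frame of roughly 4.2 kb assembled by Gibson cloning. It is transcribed from the CMV enhancer/promoter and terminated by the bGH polyadenylation signal, with a T7 promoter lying just upstream of the coding region. The automated annotation labels the whole reading frame as chicken vinculin (VCL) and does not resolve any internal modules. Going by the construct name, the vinculin head (Vh) and tail (Vt) domains are separated by an inserted module consisting of the green fluorescent protein Clover, a GCN4-derived coiled-coil element and a flexible (GGS)12 linker.

The stated purpose is a parallel coiled-coil design in which the (GGS)12 linker prevents condensation. The associated work concerns digital, tunable genetically encoded tension sensors based on engineered coiled-coils. The plasmid therefore appears intended for expressing a vinculin-embedded coiled-coil module in mammalian cells to study mechanical force at adhesions, although the record does not describe its exact role or readout within the sensor series.
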