Features (pLannotate 1.2.2; 20 found; start..end, strand, type, name):
     28..80      -  misc_feature   bom (fragment): basis of mobility region from pBR322
    235..614     +  enhancer       CMV enhancer: human cytomegalovirus immediate early enhancer
    615..818     +  promoter       CMV promoter: human cytomegalovirus (CMV) immediate early promoter
    814..847     +  LTR            5' LTR (truncated) (fragment): truncated 5' long terminal repeat (LTR) from HIV-1
    863..881     +  promoter       T7 promoter: promoter for bacteriophage T7 RNA polymerase
    920..5143    +  CDS            VCL: VINC_CHICK - Also known as VINC1. Experimental evidence at protein level: Swiss-Prot protein existence level 1. Actin filament (F-actin)-binding protein involved in cell- matrix adhesion and cell-cell adhesion. Regulates cell-surface E- cadherin expression and potentiates mechanosensing by the E-cadherin complex. May also play important roles in cell morphology and locomotion. From Gallus gallus (Chicken).
   5223..5447    +  polyA_signal   bGH poly(A) signal: bovine growth hormone polyadenylation signal
   5451..5472    +  promoter       SV40 promoter (fragment): SV40 enhancer and early promoter
   5493..5921    +  rep_origin     f1 ori (sequence partly withheld): f1 bacteriophage origin of replication; arrow indicates direction of (+) strand synthesis
   5935..6264    +  promoter       SV40 promoter: SV40 enhancer and early promoter
   6331..7122    +  CDS            neo: KKA2_KLEPN - Also known as kan, nptII. Experimental evidence at protein level: Swiss-Prot protein existence level 1. Resistance to kanamycin, neomycin, paromomycin, ribostamycin, butirosin and gentamicin B. From Klebsiella pneumoniae.
   7146..7304    +  CDS            ble (fragment): BLE_KLEPN - Experimental evidence at protein level: Swiss-Prot protein existence level 1. Binding protein with a strong affinity to the bleomycin family of antibiotics. Binds to CL990; an antimitotic-antibiotic compound. From Klebsiella pneumoniae.
   7299..7420    +  polyA_signal   SV40 poly(A) signal: SV40 polyadenylation signal
   7493..7509    -  protein_bind   lac operator: The lac repressor binds to the lac operator to inhibit transcription in E. coli. This inhibition can be relieved by adding lactose or isopropyl-β-D-thiogalactopyranoside (IPTG). lac repressor encoded by lacI
   7517..7547    -  promoter       lac promoter: promoter for the E. coli lac operon
   7562..7583    -  protein_bind   CAP binding site: CAP binding activates transcription in the presence of cAMP. E. coli catabolite activator protein
   7596..7688    -  CDS            lacI (fragment): lac repressor; lacI; The lac repressor binds to the lac operator to inhibit transcription in E. coli. This inhibition can be relieved by adding lactose or isopropyl-β-D-thiogalactopyranoside (IPTG).
   7871..8459    -  rep_origin     ori: high-copy-number ColE1/pMB1/pBR322/pUC origin of replication
   8630..9490    -  CDS            AmpR: β-lactamase; bla; confers resistance to ampicillin, carbenicillin, and related antibiotics
   9491..9595    -  promoter       AmpR promoter: bla
>Addgene plasmid #233241 | pcDNA3.1-Vh-clover-GCN4-(GGS)12-Vt | addgene full sequence | sequence record 462980 | Addgene NGS Result
GACGGATCGGGAGATCTCCCGATCCCCTATGGTGCACTCTCAGTACAATCTGCTCTGATGCCGCATAGTT
AAGCCAGTATCTGCTCCCTGCTTGTGTGTTGGAGGTCGCTGAGTAGTGCGCGAGCAAAATTTAAGCTACA
ACAAGGCAAGGCTTGACCGACAATTGCATGAAGAATCTGCTTAGGGTTAGGCGTTTTGCGCTGCTTCGCG
ATGTACGGGCCAGATATACGCGTTGACATTGATTATTGACTAGTTATTAATAGTAATCAATTACGGGGTC
ATTAGTTCATAGCCCATATATGGAGTTCCGCGTTACATAACTTACGGTAAATGGCCCGCCTGGCTGACCG
CCCAACGACCCCCGCCCATTGACGTCAATAATGACGTATGTTCCCATAGTAACGCCAATAGGGACTTTCC
ATTGACGTCAATGGGTGGAGTATTTACGGTAAACTGCCCACTTGGCAGTACATCAAGTGTATCATATGCC
AAGTACGCCCCCTATTGACGTCAATGACGGTAAATGGCCCGCCTGGCATTATGCCCAGTACATGACCTTA
TGGGACTTTCCTACTTGGCAGTACATCTACGTATTAGTCATCGCTATTACCATGGTGATGCGGTTTTGGC
AGTACATCAATGGGCGTGGATAGCGGTTTGACTCACGGGGATTTCCAAGTCTCCACCCCATTGACGTCAA
TGGGAGTTTGTTTTGGCACCAAAATCAACGGGACTTTCCAAAATGTCGTAACAACTCCGCCCCATTGACG
CAAATGGGCGGTAGGCGTGTACGGTGGGAGGTCTATATAAGCAGAGCTCTCTGGCTAACTAGAGAACCCA
CTGCTTACTGGCTTATCGAAATTAATACGACTCACTATAGGGAGACCCAAGCTGGCTAGCGTTTAAACTT
AAGCTTGCCATGCCCGTCTTCCACACGCGCACCATCGAGAGCATCTTGGAGCCCGTGGCTCAGCAGATCT
CCCACCTGGTCATCATGCACGAGGAGGGGGAGGTAGACGGCAAGGCCATCCCGGACCTCACCGCCCCCGT
GTCGGCCGTGCAGGCCGCTGTCAGCAACCTGGTGCGGGTTGGAAAAGAAACTGTGCAGACAACAGAAGAC
CAGATCTTGAAAAGGGATATGCCACCAGCATTCATCAAAGTAGAGAATGCCTGCACCAAGCTCGTTCGAG
CAGCCCAGATGCTGCAAGCAGATCCTTATTCAGTACCAGCTCGTGACTACCTAATTGATGGATCAAGAGG
CATCCTTTCTGGAACATCAGACTTACTTCTGACATTTGATGAAGCGGAGGTCCGTAAAATCATCCGTGTC
TGCAAAGGAATATTGGAATATCTGACTGTGGCAGAAGTAGTAGAGACTATGGAGGATTTGGTGACATATA
CAAAGAATCTAGGGCCAGGAATGACAAAGATGGCGAAAATGATCGATGAGAGACAACAGGAATTAACTCA
TCAGGAACATAGGGTTATGCTGGTGAACTCCATGAATACTGTGAAGGAGCTATTGCCTGTACTTATTTCA
GCTATGAAGATCTTTGTAACCACAAAAAACACTAAAAGCCAGGGAATAGAAGAGGCCTTGAAAAATCGCA
ATTTCACAGTAGAGAAAATGAGTGCTGAGATAAATGAAATAATCCGTGTATTACAACTCACTTCCTGGGA
TGAAGATGCCTGGGCCAGCAAGGACACTGAAGCCATGAAAAGAGCTTTAGCCCTAATAGATTCAAAGATG
AACCAGGCAAAAGGCTGGCTGAGAGATCCAAACGCACCTCCAGGGGATGCTGGTGAGCAAGCAATAAGGC
AGATCCTTGATGAAGCTGGAAAAGCAGGAGAATTGTGTGCAGGCAAAGAACGCAGGGAGATTCTGGGAAC
ATGCAAAACTTTGGGCCAAATGACTGATCAACTTGCTGATCTCCGAGCTAGAGGACAGGGTGCTACACCG
ATGGCAATGCAGAAGGCACAGCAGGTGTCACAAGGCCTGGATTTGCTCACTGCAAAAGTGGAGAATGCAG
CCCGGAAATTGGAGGCCATGACAAACTCTAAGCAGGCTATTGCAAAGAAGATTGATGCTGCTCAGAACTG
GCTTGCGGATCCCAACGGCGGAAGTGAAGGAGAAGAACACATTCGAGGAATTATGTCTGAAGCAAGGAAA
GTTGCAGAATTGTGTGAGGAGCCTAAAGAAAGAGATGATATCCTTCGCTCCTTGGGGGAAATCTCTGCTC
TGACAGCTAAGCTGTCAGATCTGCGACGACATGGGAAAGGCGACTCTCCTGAGGCCCGTGCATTGGCCAA
GCAAATAGCTACATCACTTCAGAACTTACAGTCCAAAACAAACAGAGCTGTAGCAAATACTAGGCCAGTT
AAAGCTGCTGTCCATTTGGAGGGCAAGATTGAGCAAGCCCAGAGGTGGATAGATAATCCTACAGTTGATG
ATCGGGGAGTAGGCCAGGCAGCAATTCGGGGTTTGGTTGCAGAAGGTCGTCGTCTAGCCAATGTCATGAT
GGGACCTTATCGTCAGGACCTGCTTGCCAAATGTGACCGTGTAGACCAGCTGGCTGCTCAGCTTGCTGAC
CTTGCAGCAAGAGGGGAAGGAGAGTCTCCTCAGGCTAGGGCAATTGCTGCTCAGCTTCAGGACTCCCTGA
AGGATCTCAAAGCACGGATGCAAGAAGCAATGACCCAGGAGGTGTCTGATGTTTTCAGTGACACTACAAC
CCCTATTAAGTTGTTAGCAGTAGCAGCCACTGCTCCTTCTGATACTCCCAATAGAGAAGAGGTGTTTGAA
GAAAGAGCAGCAAATTTTGAAAACCATGCTGCTAGACTGGGAGCAACAGCAGAAAAAGCAGCTGCAGTTG
GAACTGCTAATAAAACTACTGTGGAAGGCATTCAGGCAACAGTCAAATCTGCAAGGGAGCTTACACCACA
GGTAGTATCGGCTGCTCGAATCCTCCTGAGAAATCCTGGAAATCAAGCTGCTTATGAGCATTTTGAGACA
ATGAAAAACCAATGGATTGATAATGTAGAAAAGATGACAGGGCTGGTGGATGAGGCCATCGATACCAAGT
CTCTGTTGGATGCATCAGAAGAGGCTATTAAGAAGGATCTTGATAAATGTAAAGTTGCAATGGCCAATAT
GCAACCTCAGATGCTGGTAGCTGGAGCCACCAGCATTGCTAGACGAGCGAACCGCATCCTGCTTGTGGCA
AAACGGGAGGTTGAAAATTCAGAAGACCCTAAATTCAGGGAGGCTGTTAAAGCAGCTTCTGATGAGCTGA
GCAAAACCATATCACCGATGGTAATGGATGCTAAAGCTGTAGCAGGAAATATCTCTGATCCTGGTTTGCA
GAAGAGTTTCTTGGATTCTGGATACAGGATTCTGGGAGCTGTGGCCAAAGTCAGAGAAGCCTTTCAGCCT
CAGGAGCCAGACTTTCCCCCTCCTCCTCCTGACCTAGAGCATCTCCATCTGACTGATGAGCTTGCTCCTC
CAAAACCACCACTTCCAGAAGGTGAGGTTCCCCCACCCAGACCACCACCCCCTGAAGAAAAAGATGAGGT
CGAGATGATGGTGAGCAAGGGCGAGGAGCTGTTCACCGGGGTGGTGCCCATCCTGGTCGAGCTGGACGGC
GACGTAAACGGCCACAAGTTCAGCGTCCGCGGCGAGGGCGAGGGCGATGCCACCAACGGCAAGCTGACCC
TGAAGTTCATCTGCACCACCGGCAAGCTGCCCGTGCCCTGGCCCACCCTCGTGACCACCTTCGGCTACGG
CGTGGCCTGCTTCAGCCGCTACCCCGACCACATGAAGCAGCACGACTTCTTCAAGTCCGCCATGCCCGAA
GGCTACGTCCAGGAGCGCACCATCTCTTTCAAGGACGACGGTACCTACAAGACCCGCGCCGAGGTGAAGT
TCGAGGGCGACACCCTGGTGAACCGCATCGAGCTGAAGGGCATCGACTTCAAGGAGGACGGCAACATCCT
GGGGCACAAGCTGGAGTACAACTTCAACAGCCACAACGTCTATATCACGGCCGACAAGCAGAAGAACGGC
ATCAAGGCTAACTTCAAGATCCGCCACAACGTTGAGGACGGCAGCGTGCAGCTCGCCGACCACTACCAGC
AGAACACCCCCATCGGCGACGGCCCCGTGCTGCTGCCCGACAACCACTACCTGAGCCATCAGTCCGCCCT
GAGCAAAGACCCCAACGAGAAGCGCGATCACATGGTCCTGCTGGAGTTCGTGACCGCCGCCGGGTCCGGA
CGAATGAAGCAGTTGGAGGACGAGATCGAAGAATTGGAATCCGAAAACTACCACTTGGAGAATAGGATCG
CACGGTTGCGAAAGAGAATTGGGGAACGCGGCGGCTCTGGGGGAAGCGGTGGATCTGGAGGAAGTGGCGG
GTCTGGTGGTTCAGGGGGTTCCGGCGGGAGTGGAGGAAGCGGCGGAAGCGGAGGCAGCGGTGGGTCCAGA
ATGAAACAGCTTCGCGACCGAATAGAGGAGCTTCGGAGCAGAAATTATCATCTCAGAAATGAAATTGCCA
GATTGGAGAAGGAGATCGGGGAGAGACTGTACAAGGCGGCCGCGGAGTTCCCAGAGCAGAAAGCAGGAGA
AGCTATTAATCAGCCCATGATGATGGCTGCTAGGCAGTTGCATGACGAGGCTCGGAAATGGTCTAGCAAG
GGTAACGACATCATTGCTGCTGCTAAACGAATGGCGCTGCTCATGGCTGAGATGTCACGCCTGGTGCGAG
GAGGCAGCGGAAACAAGCGTGCCCTCATCCAGTGTGCAAAAGATATTGCTAAGGCATCGGATGAAGTCAC
TCGATTGGCCAAAGAGGTGGCCAAGCAATGTACTGATAAACGCATTAGAACAAACCTCTTACAGGTCTGT
GAGCGAATCCCAACCATCAGCACGCAGCTCAAAATTCTTTCCACAGTGAAAGCTACCATGCTGGGCAGGA
CTAACATCAGCGATGAAGAATCAGAACAGGCAACTGAGATGTTGGTTCATAACGCCCAGAACCTCATGCA
GTCTGTGAAGGAAACTGTGAGAGAAGCTGAAGCAGCATCCATTAAGATAAGAACAGATGCCGGATTCACT
CTGCGCTGGGTCAGAAAGACCCCATGGTATCAGTAAGAATTCTGCAGATATCCAGCACAGTGGCGGCCGC
TCGAGTCTAGAGGGCCCGTTTAAACCCGCTGATCAGCCTCGACTGTGCCTTCTAGTTGCCAGCCATCTGT
TGTTTGCCCCTCCCCCGTGCCTTCCTTGACCCTGGAAGGTGCCACTCCCACTGTCCTTTCCTAATAAAAT
GAGGAAATTGCATCGCATTGTCTGAGTAGGTGTCATTCTATTCTGGGGGGTGGGGTGGGGCAGGACAGCA
AGGGGGAGGATTGGGAAGACAATAGCAGGCATGCTGGGGATGCGGTGGGCTCTATGGCTTCTGAGGCGGA
AAGAACCAGCTGGGGCTCTAGGGGGTATCCCC
[124 nt withheld, positions 5493-5616]
C
[91 nt withheld, positions 5618-5708]
A
[49 nt withheld, positions 5710-5758]
CCTTTGACGTTGGAGTCCACGTTCTTT
[37 nt withheld, positions 5786-5822]
ACCCTATCTCGGTCTATTCTTTTGATTTATAAGGGATTTTGCCGATTTCGGCCTATTGGTTAAAAAATGA
GCTGATTTAACAAAAATTTAACGCGAATTAATTCTGTGGAATGTGTGTCAGTTAGGGTGTGGAAAGTCCC
CAGGCTCCCCAGCAGGCAGAAGTATGCAAAGCATGCATCTCAATTAGTCAGCAACCAGGTGTGGAAAGTC
CCCAGGCTCCCCAGCAGGCAGAAGTATGCAAAGCATGCATCTCAATTAGTCAGCAACCATAGTCCCGCCC
CTAACTCCGCCCATCCCGCCCCTAACTCCGCCCAGTTCCGCCCATTCTCCGCCCCATGGCTGACTAATTT
TTTTTATTTATGCAGAGGCCGAGGCCGCCTCTGCCTCTGAGCTATTCCAGAAGTAGTGAGGAGGCTTTTT
TGGAGGCCTAGGCTTTTGCAAAAAGCTCCCGGGAGCTTGTATATCCATTTTCGGATCTGATCAAGAGACA
GGATGAGGATCGTTTCGCATGATTGAACAAGATGGATTGCACGCAGGTTCTCCGGCCGCTTGGGTGGAGA
GGCTATTCGGCTATGACTGGGCACAACAGACAATCGGCTGCTCTGATGCCGCCGTGTTCCGGCTGTCAGC
GCAGGGGCGCCCGGTTCTTTTTGTCAAGACCGACCTGTCCGGTGCCCTGAATGAACTGCAGGACGAGGCA
GCGCGGCTATCGTGGCTGGCCACGACGGGCGTTCCTTGCGCAGCTGTGCTCGACGTTGTCACTGAAGCGG
GAAGGGACTGGCTGCTATTGGGCGAAGTGCCGGGGCAGGATCTCCTGTCATCTCACCTTGCTCCTGCCGA
GAAAGTATCCATCATGGCTGATGCAATGCGGCGGCTGCATACGCTTGATCCGGCTACCTGCCCATTCGAC
CACCAAGCGAAACATCGCATCGAGCGAGCACGTACTCGGATGGAAGCCGGTCTTGTCGATCAGGATGATC
TGGACGAAGAGCATCAGGGGCTCGCGCCAGCCGAACTGTTCGCCAGGCTCAAGGCGCGCATGCCCGACGG
CGAGGATCTCGTCGTGACCCATGGCGATGCCTGCTTGCCGAATATCATGGTGGAAAATGGCCGCTTTTCT
GGATTCATCGACTGTGGCCGGCTGGGTGTGGCGGACCGCTATCAGGACATAGCGTTGGCTACCCGTGATA
TTGCTGAAGAGCTTGGCGGCGAATGGGCTGACCGCTTCCTCGTGCTTTACGGTATCGCCGCTCCCGATTC
GCAGCGCATCGCCTTCTATCGCCTTCTTGACGAGTTCTTCTGAGCGGGACTCTGGGGTTCGAAATGACCG
ACCAAGCGACGCCCAACCTGCCATCACGAGATTTCGATTCCACCGCCGCCTTCTATGAAAGGTTGGGCTT
CGGAATCGTTTTCCGGGACGCCGGCTGGATGATCCTCCAGCGCGGGGATCTCATGCTGGAGTTCTTCGCC
CACCCCAACTTGTTTATTGCAGCTTATAATGGTTACAAATAAAGCAATAGCATCACAAATTTCACAAATA
AAGCATTTTTTTCACTGCATTCTAGTTGTGGTTTGTCCAAACTCATCAATGTATCTTATCATGTCTGTAT
ACCGTCGACCTCTAGCTAGAGCTTGGCGTAATCATGGTCATAGCTGTTTCCTGTGTGAAATTGTTATCCG
CTCACAATTCCACACAACATACGAGCCGGAAGCATAAAGTGTAAAGCCTGGGGTGCCTAATGAGTGAGCT
AACTCACATTAATTGCGTTGCGCTCACTGCCCGCTTTCCAGTCGGGAAACCTGTCGTGCCAGCTGCATTA
ATGAATCGGCCAACGCGCGGGGAGAGGCGGTTTGCGTATTGGGCGCTCTTCCGCTTCCTCGCTCACTGAC
TCGCTGCGCTCGGTCGTTCGGCTGCGGCGAGCGGTATCAGCTCACTCAAAGGCGGTAATACGGTTATCCA
CAGAATCAGGGGATAACGCAGGAAAGAACATGTGAGCAAAAGGCCAGCAAAAGGCCAGGAACCGTAAAAA
GGCCGCGTTGCTGGCGTTTTTCCATAGGCTCCGCCCCCCTGACGAGCATCACAAAAATCGACGCTCAAGT
CAGAGGTGGCGAAACCCGACAGGACTATAAAGATACCAGGCGTTTCCCCCTGGAAGCTCCCTCGTGCGCT
CTCCTGTTCCGACCCTGCCGCTTACCGGATACCTGTCCGCCTTTCTCCCTTCGGGAAGCGTGGCGCTTTC
TCATAGCTCACGCTGTAGGTATCTCAGTTCGGTGTAGGTCGTTCGCTCCAAGCTGGGCTGTGTGCACGAA
CCCCCCGTTCAGCCCGACCGCTGCGCCTTATCCGGTAACTATCGTCTTGAGTCCAACCCGGTAAGACACG
ACTTATCGCCACTGGCAGCAGCCACTGGTAACAGGATTAGCAGAGCGAGGTATGTAGGCGGTGCTACAGA
GTTCTTGAAGTGGTGGCCTAACTACGGCTACACTAGAAGAACAGTATTTGGTATCTGCGCTCTGCTGAAG
CCAGTTACCTTCGGAAAAAGAGTTGGTAGCTCTTGATCCGGCAAACAAACCACCGCTGGTAGCGGTGGTT
TTTTTGTTTGCAAGCAGCAGATTACGCGCAGAAAAAAAGGATCTCAAGAAGATCCTTTGATCTTTTCTAC
GGGGTCTGACGCTCAGTGGAACGAAAACTCACGTTAAGGGATTTTGGTCATGAGATTATCAAAAAGGATC
TTCACCTAGATCCTTTTAAATTAAAAATGAAGTTTTAAATCAATCTAAAGTATATATGAGTAAACTTGGT
CTGACAGTTACCAATGCTTAATCAGTGAGGCACCTATCTCAGCGATCTGTCTATTTCGTTCATCCATAGT
TGCCTGACTCCCCGTCGTGTAGATAACTACGATACGGGAGGGCTTACCATCTGGCCCCAGTGCTGCAATG
ATACCGCGAGACCCACGCTCACCGGCTCCAGATTTATCAGCAATAAACCAGCCAGCCGGAAGGGCCGAGC
GCAGAAGTGGTCCTGCAACTTTATCCGCCTCCATCCAGTCTATTAATTGTTGCCGGGAAGCTAGAGTAAG
TAGTTCGCCAGTTAATAGTTTGCGCAACGTTGTTGCCATTGCTACAGGCATCGTGGTGTCACGCTCGTCG
TTTGGTATGGCTTCATTCAGCTCCGGTTCCCAACGATCAAGGCGAGTTACATGATCCCCCATGTTGTGCA
AAAAAGCGGTTAGCTCCTTCGGTCCTCCGATCGTTGTCAGAAGTAAGTTGGCCGCAGTGTTATCACTCAT
GGTTATGGCAGCACTGCATAATTCTCTTACTGTCATGCCATCCGTAAGATGCTTTTCTGTGACTGGTGAG
TACTCAACCAAGTCATTCTGAGAATAGTGTATGCGGCGACCGAGTTGCTCTTGCCCGGCGTCAATACGGG
ATAATACCGCGCCACATAGCAGAACTTTAAAAGTGCTCATCATTGGAAAACGTTCTTCGGGGCGAAAACT
CTCAAGGATCTTACCGCTGTTGAGATCCAGTTCGATGTAACCCACTCGTGCACCCAACTGATCTTCAGCA
TCTTTTACTTTCACCAGCGTTTCTGGGTGAGCAAAAACAGGAAGGCAAAATGCCGCAAAAAAGGGAATAA
GGGCGACACGGAAATGTTGAATACTCATACTCTTCCTTTTTCAATATTATTGAAGCATTTATCAGGGTTA
TTGTCTCATGAGCGGATACATATTTGAATGTATTTAGAAAAATAAACAAATAGGGGTTCCGCGCACATTT
CCCCGAAAAGTGCCACCTGACGTC
